>Addgene plasmid #89191 | pHES840 | addgene full sequence | sequence record 180719 | Addgene NGS Result
TTTTCACCGTCATCACCGAAACGCGCGAGACGAAAGGGCCTCGTGATACGCCTATTTTTATAGGTTAATG
TCATGATAATAATGGTTTCTTAGACGTCGGCGCGCCGAGGACGTCAGGTGGCACTTTTCGGGGAAATGTG
CGCGGAACCCCTATTTGTTTATTTTTCTAAATACATTCAAATATGTATCCGCTCATGAGACAATAACCCT
GATAAATGCTTCAATAATATTGAAAAAGGAAGAGTATGAGTATTCAACATTTCCGTGTCGCCCTTATTCC
CTTTTTTGCGGCATTTTGCCTTCCTGTTTTTGCTCACCCAGAAACGCTGGTGAAAGTAAAAGATGCTGAA
GATCAGTTGGGTGCACGAGTGGGTTACATCGAACTGGATCTCAACAGCGGTAAGATCCTTGAGAGTTTTC
GCCCCGAAGAACGTTTTCCAATGATGAGCACTTTTAAAGTTCTGCTATGTGGCGCGGTATTATCCCGTAT
TGACGCCGGGCAAGAGCAACTCGGTCGCCGCATACACTATTCTCAGAATGACTTGGTTGAGTACTCACCA
GTCACAGAAAAGCATCTTACGGATGGCATGACAGTAAGAGAATTATGCAGTGCTGCCATAACCATGAGTG
ATAACACTGCGGCCAACTTACTTCTGACAACGATCGGAGGACCGAAGGAGCTAACCGCTTTTTTGCACAA
CATGGGGGATCATGTAACTCGCCTTGATCGTTGGGAACCGGAGCTGAATGAAGCCATACCAAACGACGAG
CGTGACACCACGATGCCTGTAGCAATGGCAACAACGTTGCGCAAACTATTAACTGGCGAACTACTTACTC
TAGCTTCCCGGCAACAATTAATAGACTGGATGGAGGCGGATAAAGTTGCAGGACCACTTCTGCGCTCGGC
CCTTCCGGCTGGCTGGTTTATTGCTGATAAATCTGGAGCCGGTGAGCGTGGGTCTCGCGGTATCATTGCA
GCACTGGGGCCAGATGGTAAGCCCTCCCGTATCGTAGTTATCTACACGACGGGGAGTCAGGCAACTATGG
ATGAACGAAATAGACAGATCGCTGAGATAGGTGCCTCACTGATTAAGCATTGGTAACTGTCAGACCAAGT
TTACTCATATATACTTTAGATTGATTTAAAACTTCATTTTTAATTTAAAAGGATCTAGGTGAAGATCCTT
TTTGATAATCTCATGACCAAAATCCCTTAACGTGAGTTTTCGTTCCACTGAGCGTCAGACCCCGTAGAAA
AGATCAAAGGATCTTCTTGAGATCCTTTTTTTCTGCGCGTAATCTGCTGCTTGCAAACAAAAAAACCACC
GCTACCAGCGGTGGTTTGTTTGCCGGATCAAGAGCTACCAACTCTTTTTCCGAAGGTAACTGGCTTCAGC
AGAGCGCAGATACCAAATACTGTTCTTCTAGTGTAGCCGTAGTTAGGCCACCACTTCAAGAACTCTGTAG
CACCGCCTACATACCTCGCTCTGCTAATCCTGTTACCAGTGGCTGCTGCCAGTGGCGATAAGTCGTGTCT
TACCGGGTTGGACTCAAGACGATAGTTACCGGATAAGGCGCAGCGGTCGGGCTGAACGGGGGGTTCGTGC
ACACAGCCCAGCTTGGAGCGAACGACCTACACCGAACTGAGATACCTACAGCGTGAGCTATGAGAAAGCG
CCACGCTTCCCGAAGGGAGAAAGGCGGACAGGTATCCGGTAAGCGGCAGGGTCGGAACAGGAGAGCGCAC
GAGGGAGCTTCCAGGGGGAAACGCCTGGTATCTTTATAGTCCTGTCGGGTTTCGCCACCTCTGACTTGAG
CGTCGATTTTTGTGATGCTCGTCAGGGGGGCGGAGCCTATGGAAAAACGCCAGCAACGCGGCCTTTTTAC
GGTTCCTGGCCTTTTGCTGGCCTTTTGCTCACATGTTCTTTCCTGCGTTATCCCCTGATTCTGTGGATAA
CCGTATTACCGCCTTTGAGTGAGCTGATACCGCTCGCCGCAGCCGAACGACCGAGCGCAGCGAGTCAGTG
AGCGAGGAAGCGGAAGAGCGCCCAATACGCAAACCGCCTCTCCCCGCGCGTTGGCCGATTCATTAATGCA
GCTGGCACGACAGGTTTCCCGACTGGAAAGCGGGCAGTGAGCGCAACGCAATTAATGTGAGTTAGCTCAC
TCATTAGGCACCCCAGGCTTTACACTTTATGCTTCCGGCTCGTATGTTGTGTGGAATTGTGAGCGGATAA
CAATTTCACACAGGAAACAGCTATGACCATGATTACGCCAAGCTCGGAATTAACCCTCACTAAAGGGAAC
AAAAGCTGGGCCGGCCATTTAAATGTTTAAACGGCCACGCTGGCCGAGGAGAACTTCTAGTATATCTACA
TACCTAATATTATTGCCTTATTAAAAATGGAATCCCAACGATTACATCAAAATCCACATTCTCTTCAAAA
TCAATTGTCCTGTACTTCCTTGTTCATGTGTGTTCAAAAACGTTATATTTATAGGATAATTATACTCTAT
TTCTCAACAAGTAATTGGTTGTTTGGCCGAGCGGTCTAAGGCGCCTGATTCAAGAAATATCTTGACCGCA
GTTAACTGTGGGAATACTCAGGTATCGTAAGATGCAAGAGTTCGAATCTCTTAGCAACCATTATTTTTTT
CCTCAACATAACGAGAACACACAGGGGCGCTATCGCACAGAATCAAATTCGATGACTGGAAATTTTTTGT
TAATTTCAGAGGTCGCCTGACGCATATACCTTTTTCAACTGAAAAATTGGGAGAAAAAGGAAAGGTGAGA
GCGCCGGAACCGGCTTTTCATATAGAATAGAGAAGCGTTCATGACTAAATGCTTGCATCACAATACTTGA
AGTTGACAATATTATTTAAGGACCTATTGTTTTTTCCAATAGGTGGTTAGCAATCGTCTTACTTTCTAAC
TTTTCTTACCTTTTACATTTCAGCAATATATATATATATATTTCAAGGATATACCATTCTAATGTCTGCC
CCTAAGTTACCAATAGATAGCGGTTTAATATAAGGTTTCAACAAGAAATATTTTGTGAAAATCAAAAGTT
AATAGTTTCACTGTCGAAAATATGAAAGTTTAAGTTTTCAGTTCATCCCATTGTAGTTATCAAATTTCTG
TGTTTCCCGTATATGTGTGCTCTGTATTCATCGCTATCTTGAAACTGGTTATGATCGTTGCGCATGTGAC
CTGTATCGCTCAAAAGAGCCCGGCACCGGTACCGGGCAAAAGCCCCTAGCAAGCTAAAATGATTCAACTT
TCGTAGTAATTTGTTCAACCGGTCACAGTAAAGTCAATGACTAACTTTTGAATCGAGGATGTATTTCCAA
TTGAAAGCAATGTATATATAAACCATTGTGTTGAAGCTTGTCTTACAGTTTTCTTGTATCCTCCCATTGT
TCATATAGTACTTAAAGTACCATAATCCTTAAAGAACAAACTTGAAAGAGAATACACTATACACAACTAA
TAAATAAAGAATAATCATGGCTGTGACCAAGACAATTGTAGTTCTACCAGGTGACCATGTTGGTCAAGAA
ATCACTGAAGAGGCCATTAAAGTTTTAAATGCTATTCAGGAATGTCGTCCAGACAAGGTCAATTTCAAGT
TTGATCATCATTTGATCGGTGGTGCTGCAATTGATGCCACTGGTGTTCCATTACCAGACGAAGCTTTGGA
GGCCTCTAAGAAAGCTGATGCCGTGCTTCTGGGTGCTGTTGGTGGTCCAAAATGGGGTACTGGCGCTGTC
AGACCAGAACAAGGTCTTTTGAAAATCCGTAAGGAGTTGCAATTGTATGCTAATCTAAGACCATGTAATT
TTGCATCTGATTCCTTACTAGATCTATCGCCATTGAAGCCTGAAATTGCAAGAGGTACAGATTTCGTCGT
TGTTAGAGAACTAGTGGGTGGTATTTATTTCGGGGAGAGAAAAGAAGATGAAGGTGATGGTGTCGCCTGG
GATAGCGAAAAGTATTCTGTGCCCGAAGTTCAAAGAATCACTAGAATGGCTGCTTTCATGGCTCTGCAAC
ACAACCCACCTTTACCTATTTGGTCTCTAGATAAAGCCAACGTTCTAGCATCATCAAGATTATGGAGAAA
AACAGTGGAAGAGACGATTAAGAATGAATTCCCACAATTGACTGTTCAACATCAATTGATTGATTCCGCT
GCTATGATCTTGGTTAAGAACCCAACTCATCTAAATGGTATTATTATCACAAACAATATGTTTGGTGATA
TTATCTCCGATGAAGCCTCCGTGATCCCAGGTTCGTTAGGATTACTTCCATCTGCCTCCTTGGCATCTCT
TCCAGATAAGAATACGGCATTTGGTTTATATGAGCCATGTCATGGCTCTGCTCCAGACTTACCAAAGGGA
AAGGTTAACCCCGTAGCAACAATCCTATCTGCTGCTATGATGTTGAAGTTGTCTCTGGACCTGTTCGAAG
AAGGTGAAATTATAGAACAAGCAGTCAAGAAAGTGTTGGATTCTGGTATCAGAACAGCGGATCTAAAGGG
TACCAACTCTACTACTGAGGTCGGTGATGCAGTAGCGAAAGCTGTCAGGGAACTATTAGCTTAGACTTAG
TAGATGTACAGTTGCATACATAAGTCTGAACAGAAAGAAGTAAATATCATATCTAGTTCGGTTTAGAAAT
CAGTGACTATATTGGTTTTGACCAGATCGCAATCCTTGCAAGCATTTAGTAATGACTATCAAACCGGTGA
ATCATCTGATAAGGCTATATTAGCTTGTGCATTCGCATGTATCGGGAAACGAACGGTACCGGGCCCTTGG
ATGGACGCAAAGAAGTTTAATAATCATATTACATGGCATTACCACCATATACATATCCATATCTAATCTT
ACTTATATGTTGTGGAAATGTAAAGAGCCCCATTATCTTAGCCTAAAAAAACCTTCTCTTTGGAACTTTC
AGTAATACGCTTAACTGCTCATTGCTATATTGAAGTACGGACTAGAAGCCGCCGAGCGGGCGACAGCCCT
CCGACGGAAGACTCTCCTCCGTGCGTCCTCGTCTTCACCGGTCGCGTTCCTGAAACGCAGATGTGCCTCA
CGCCACACTGCTCCGAACAATAAAGATTCTACAATACTAGCTTTTATAGTTATGAAGAGGAAAAATTGGC
AGTAACCTGGCCCCACAAACCTTCAAATTAACGAATCAAATTAACAACCATAGGATGATAATGCGATTAG
TTTTTTAGCCTTATTTCTGGGGTAATTAATCAGCGAAGCGATGATTTTTGATCTATTAACAGATATATAA
ATGGAAAAGCTGCATAACCACTTTAACTAATACTTTCAACATTTTCAGTTTGTATTACTTCTTATTCAAA
TGTCATAAAAGTATCAACAAAAAATTGTTAATATACCTCTATACTTTAACGTCAAGGAGAACTCGAGAAT
AAAATGTCTAAAGGTGAAGAATTATTCACTGGTGTTGTCCCAATTTTGGTTGAATTAGATGGTGATGTTA
ATGGTCACAAATTTTCTGTCTCCGGTGAAGGTGAAGGTGATGCTACTTACGGTAAATTGACCTTAAAATT
GATTTGTACTACTGGTAAATTGCCAGTTCCATGGCCAACCTTAGTCACTACTTTAGGTTATGGTTTGCAA
TGTTTTGCTAGATACCCAGATCATATGAAACAACATGACTTTTTCAAGTCTGCCATGCCAGAAGGTTATG
TTCAAGAAAGAACTATTTTTTTCAAAGATGACGGTAACTACAAGACCAGAGCTGAAGTCAAGTTTGAAGG
TGATACCTTAGTTAATAGAATCGAATTAAAAGGTATTGATTTTAAAGAAGATGGTAACATTTTAGGTCAC
AAATTGGAATACAACTATAACTCTCACAATGTTTACATCACTGCTGACAAACAAAAGAATGGTATCAAAG
CTAACTTCAAAATTAGACACAACATTGAAGATGGTGGTGTTCAATTAGCTGACCATTATCAACAAAATAC
TCCAATTGGTGATGGTCCAGTCTTGTTACCAGACAACCATTACTTATCCTATCAATCTGCCTTATCCAAA
GATCCAAACGAAAAGAGAGACCACATGGTCTTGTTAGAATTTGTTACTGCTGCTGGTATTACCCATGGTA
TGGATGAATTGTACAAATAAGGATCCACTAGTTCTAGACACCTGCAACATGCGTGAGTAAATAAGCGGCC
GCCACCGCGGTGGAGCTCTAAGCAAATAGCTAAATTATATACGAATTAATATTATGATTAAGTGTTTACG
TGAGTGCGATATTTTTATTACTATCTTATACAGTTGTATATACTCTATAAAATGAGTTGTCTATTAATTA
ACGCGATGAATGCTTTCTGGGTTTACCTCTCCAACAACTCTAGTTTACTTCTCAATACATTCAATTGTAT
TTGATTTGTCAATACTTCATCATTAATCAATTCTATAGTTTTGTTTTTCTCGTTTATTTCCAAATTTAAT
GCATCAATTTTATTATTCAATTTGTCGTTGATTTTGGTTAATGATTTTATGGTTTGATCTCTGGCATTGA
TTGTTTGTGTTAGTTTTTCATTATTGATAATTAAATTATTTAAGTTAGTTATCAACTCGGTGTTTTCAAG
TTTCAAGTTTTCAATTTCTTTAGAGTTTATTAGATTTGTCAAAGTTTCTGAATTGCTTGATTGGTCCTGT
AGAAGAGTATTTGTTGTTGTGGATAATTGATTCAATTTTTGAGACAATTGCTGGAAGGCGTTGAAATATC
TAGCATCAATCTCATGGTTTTTTTCCCGAGAGTCTCGTAGATTCAATTGTTTTAATATATCTTGGGACCA
CTCTTGATTTGAACTCATGGAAATTAAACTGGGTGTTGTGTTGTGGTGTAATGATTGTACCCCCTTTGCT
TATAATTGTGTGGCCACCGAAGTCGGTGATGCTGTCGCCGAAGAAGTTAAGAAAATCCTTGCTTAAAAAG
ATTCTCTTTTTTTATGATATTTGTACATAAACTTTATAAATGAAATTCATAATAGAAACGACACGAAATT
ACAAAATGGAATATGTTCATAGGGTAGACGAAACTATATACGCAATCTACATACATTTATCAAGAAGGAG
AAAAAGGAGGATGTAAAGGAATACAGGTAAGCAAATTGATACTAATGGCTCAACGTGATAAGGAAAAAGA
ATTGCACTTTAACATTAATATTGACAAGGAGGAGGGCACCACACAAAAAGTTAGGTGTAACAGAAAATCA
TGAAACTATGATTCCTAATTTATATATTGGAGGATTTTCTCTAAAAAAAAAAAAATACAACAAATAAAAA
ACACTCAATGACCTGACCATTTGATGGAGTTTAAGTCAATACCTCCTTGAACCATTTCCCATAATGGTGA
AAGTTCCCTCAAGAATTTTACTCTGTCAGAAACGGCCTTAACGACGTAGGCCGGCCATTTAAATGTTTAA
ACGGCCACGCTGGCCCCCTATAGTGAGTCGTATTACAATTCACTGGCCGTCGTTTTACAACGTCGTGACT
GGGAAAACCCTGGCGTTACCCAACTTAATCGCCTTGCAGCACATCCCCCTTTCGCCAGCTGGCGTAATAG
CGAAGAGGCCCGCACCGATCGCCCTTCCCAACAGTTGCGCAGCCTGAATGGCGAATGG
[124 nt withheld, positions 7689-7812]
C
[91 nt withheld, positions 7814-7904]
A
[49 nt withheld, positions 7906-7954]
CCTTTGACGTTGGAGTCCACGTTCTTT
[37 nt withheld, positions 7982-8018]
ACCCTATCTCGGTCTATTCTTTTGATTTATAAGGGATTTTGCCGATTTCGGCCTATTGGTTAAAAAATGA
GCTGATTTAACAAAAATTTAACGCGAATTTTAACAAAATATTAACGCTTACAATTTCCTGATGCGGTATT
TTCTCCTTACGCATCTGTGCGGTATTTCACACCGCATAGGGTAATAACTGATATAATTAAATTGAAGCTC
TAATTTGTGAGTTTAGTATTAGGATCTCTACCCTTGGCGAAAAGTCCTCTGCCAACAATGATGATATCTG
ATCCACCACTTACAACTTCGTCGACGGTTCTGTACTGCTGACCCAATATGCGTATATATACCAATCTAAG
TCTGTGCTCCTTCCTTCGTTCTTCCTTCTGTTCGGAGATTACCGAATCAAAAAAATTTCAAGGAAACCGA
AATCAAAAAAAAGAATAAAAAAAAAATGATGAATTGAAAAGGTGGTATGGTGCACTCTCAGTACAATCTG
CTCTGATGCCGCATAGTTAAGCCAGCCCCGACACCCGCCAACACCCGCTGACGCGCCCTGACGGGCTTGT
CTGCTCCCGGCATCCGCTTACAGACAAGCTGTGACCGTCTCCGGGAGCTGCATGTGTCAGAGG
Features (pLannotate 1.2.2; 25 found; start..end, strand, type, name):
    141..245     +  promoter       AmpR promoter: bla
    246..1106    +  CDS            AmpR: β-lactamase; bla; confers resistance to ampicillin, carbenicillin, and related antibiotics
   1277..1865    +  rep_origin     ori: high-copy-number ColE1/pMB1/pBR322/pUC origin of replication
   2048..2140    +  CDS            lacI (fragment): lac repressor; lacI; The lac repressor binds to the lac operator to inhibit transcription in E. coli. This inhibition can be relieved by adding lactose or isopropyl-β-D-thiogalactopyranoside (IPTG).
   2153..2174    +  protein_bind   CAP binding site: CAP binding activates transcription in the presence of cAMP. E. coli catabolite activator protein
   2189..2219    +  promoter       lac promoter: promoter for the E. coli lac operon
   2227..2243    +  protein_bind   lac operator: The lac repressor binds to the lac operator to inhibit transcription in E. coli. This inhibition can be relieved by adding lactose or isopropyl-β-D-thiogalactopyranoside (IPTG). lac repressor encoded by lacI
   2288..2306    +  promoter       T3 promoter: promoter for bacteriophage T3 RNA polymerase
   2377..2454    +  CDS            YO192_YEAST (fragment): Experimental evidence at protein level: Swiss-Prot protein existence level 1. From Saccharomyces cerevisiae (strain ATCC 204508 / S288c) (Baker's yeast).
   2594..3001    +  promoter       LEU2 promoter: S. cerevisiae LEU2
   3517..4611    +  CDS            LEU2: LEU3_YEAST - Experimental evidence at protein level: Swiss-Prot protein existence level 1. Catalyzes the oxidation of 3-carboxy-2-hydroxy-4- methylpentanoate (3-isopropylmalate) to 3-carboxy-4-methyl-2- oxopentanoate. The product decarboxylates to 4-methyl-2 oxopentanoate. From Saccharomyces cerevisiae (strain ATCC 204508 / S288c) (Baker's yeast).
   4827..5451    +  promoter       GAL1,10 promoter: GAL1 and GAL10 genes of S. cerevisiae; divergent inducible promoter, regulated by Gal4
   5464..6180    +  CDS            yeGFP: yeast-enhanced green fluorescent protein codons optimized for translation in S. cerevisiae and C. albicans
   6181..6198    -  misc_feature   MCS (fragment): pBluescript multiple cloning site
   6224..6248    -  misc_feature   MCS (fragment): pBluescript multiple cloning site
   6944..6996    +  CDS            LEU2 (fragment): 3-isopropylmalate dehydrogenase, required for leucine biosynthesis; S. cerevisiae LEU2; yeast auxotrophic marker
   7358..7468    -  CDS            NFS1 (fragment): NFS1_YEAST - Also known as SPL1 From Saccharomyces cerevisiae (strain ATCC 204508 / S288c) (Baker's yeast).
   7507..7525    -  promoter       T7 promoter: promoter for bacteriophage T7 RNA polymerase
   7528..7685    +  CDS            lacZα (fragment): LacZα fragment of β-galactosidase; lacZ fragment
   7689..8117    +  rep_origin     f1 ori (sequence partly withheld): f1 bacteriophage origin of replication; arrow indicates direction of (+) strand synthesis
   8145..8196    -  misc_feature   bom (fragment): basis of mobility region from pBR322
   8252..8344    -  CDS            URA3 (fragment): PYRF_YEAST - Experimental evidence at protein level: Swiss-Prot protein existence level 1. From Saccharomyces cerevisiae (strain ATCC 204508 / S288c) (Baker's yeast).
   8344..8476    -  promoter       URA3 promoter (fragment): S. cerevisiae URA3
   8484..8533    -  misc_feature   bom (fragment): basis of mobility region from pBR322
   8635..29      -  CDS            rop (fragment) (across the origin): Rop protein, which maintains plasmids at low copy number; rop
