[The description below was written by a language model from this plasmid's Addgene catalogue record and pLannotate feature annotations shown in this document.]
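Description:
pHES840 is a yeast expression plasmid built on the pNH605 backbone that places a yellow fluorescent protein reporter under the control of the galactose-inducible GAL1 promoter. It is propagated in E. coli through a high-copy ColE1/pUC-type origin and selected with ampicillin via the β-lactamase gene. An f1 origin and pBluescript-derived remnants (lac promoter/operator, lacZα fragment, T3 and T7 promoters, multiple cloning site fragments) are also present. Selection in S. cerevisiae relies on a complete LEU2 gene with its own promoter, which complements leucine auxotrophy. The feature table shows no yeast replication origin (no 2μ or CEN/ARS element). It does show additional short fragments of the LEU2 region, including part of the neighbouring NFS1 gene, flanking the marker and payload. This layout is consistent with an integrating vector targeted to the LEU2 locus, although the record does not state this explicitly. Small fragments of URA3, bom and rop appear to be leftover backbone sequence.

The payload is a roughly 1.4 kb pGAL1-YFP cassette cloned between PspOMI and BamHI sites. The annotated GAL1,10 divergent promoter, which is regulated by Gal4, sits immediately upstream of a fluorescent protein open reading frame of about 717 bp. The annotation software labels this reading frame as yeast-enhanced GFP, whereas the catalogue describes it as YFP. The two proteins are closely related variants, so the label probably reflects sequence similarity rather than a real discrepancy. No terminator is annotated downstream of the reporter. The sequenced record is also slightly shorter than the listed total vector size. The construct serves as a fluorescent readout of GAL1 promoter activity in budding yeast, and it was deposited in connection with work on synthetic circuits for controlling gene expression.
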