Addgene plasmid #89191: pHES840
Purpose: Expresses YFP under control of GAL1 promoter.
Depositing lab: Hana El-Samad. Depositing organization: University of California, San Francisco (UCSF). Publication: Robust Synthetic Circuits for Two-Dimensional Control of Gene Expression in Yeast. Aranda-Diaz A, Mace K, Zuleta I, Harrigan P, El-Samad H. ACS Synth Biol. 2016 Dec 27. doi: 10.1021/acssynbio.6b00251. PubMed 27930885.
Backbone
  Vector backbone: pNH605
  Backbone size w/o insert (bp): 7366
  Total vector size (bp): 8685
  Vector type: Yeast Expression
  Selectable markers: LEU2
Growth in bacteria
  Bacterial resistance: Ampicillin, 100 μg/mL
  Growth temperature: 37°C
  Growth strain: DH5alpha
  Copy number: Unknown
Gene/Insert
  Gene/Insert name: pGAL1-YFP
  Species: S. cerevisiae (budding yeast), Synthetic
  Insert size (bp): 1391
  Promoter: GAL1
  Cloning method: Restriction Enzyme; 5′ cloning site PspOMI (not destroyed); 3′ cloning site BamHI (not destroyed)
  Sequencing primers: 5′ TATTAGCTTGTGCATTCGCAT; 3′ CGCACTCACGTAAACACTTAATC
Terms and licenses: Academic/Nonprofit Terms; Industry Terms: Not Available to Industry
How to cite: pHES840 was a gift from Hana El-Samad (Addgene plasmid # 89191 ; http://n2t.net/addgene:89191 ; RRID:Addgene_89191)
